>Addgene plasmid #205042 | pET-6xHis-GFP(+6)-H1 | addgene full sequence | sequence record 405655 | Addgene NGS Result
GAGGCGGTTTGCGTATTGGGCGCCAGGGTGGTTTTTCTTTTCACCAGTGAGACGGGCAACAGCTGATTGC
CCTTCACCGCCTGGCCCTGAGAGAGTTGCAGCAAGCGGTCCACGCTGGTTTGCCCCAGCAGGCGAAAATC
CTGTTTGATGGTGGTTAACGGCGGGATATAACATGAGCTGTCTTCGGTATCGTCGTATCCCACTACCGAG
ATGTCCGCACCAACGCGCAGCCCGGACTCGGTAATGGCGCGCATTGCGCCCAGCGCCATCTGATCGTTGG
CAACCAGCATCGCAGTGGGAACGATGCCCTCATTCAGCATTTGCATGGTTTGTTGAAAACCGGACATGGC
ACTCCAGTCGCCTTCCCGTTCCGCTATCGGCTGAATTTGATTGCGAGTGAGATATTTATGCCAGCCAGCC
AGACGCAGACGCGCCGAGACAGAACTTAATGGGCCCGCTAACAGCGCGATTTGCTGGTGACCCAATGCGA
CCAGATGCTCCACGCCCAGTCGCGTACCGTCTTCATGGGAGAAAATAATACTGTTGATGGGTGTCTGGTC
AGAGACATCAAGAAATAACGCCGGAACATTAGTGCAGGCAGCTTCCACAGCAATGGCATCCTGGTCATCC
AGCGGATAGTTAATGATCAGCCCACTGACGCGTTGCGCGAGAAGATTGTGCACCGCCGCTTTACAGGCTT
CGACGCCGCTTCGTTCTACCATCGACACCACCACGCTGGCACCCAGTTGATCGGCGCGAGATTTAATCGC
CGCGACAATTTGCGACGGCGCGTGCAGGGCCAGACTGGAGGTGGCAACGCCAATCAGCAACGACTGTTTG
CCCGCCAGTTGTTGTGCCACGCGGTTGGGAATGTAATTCAGCTCCGCCATCGCCGCTTCCACTTTTTCCC
GCGTTTTCGCAGAAACGTGGCTGGCCTGGTTCACCACGCGGGAAACGGTCTGATAAGAGACACCGGCATA
CTCTGCGACATCGTATAACGTTACTGGTTTCACATTCACCACCCTGAATTGACTCTCTTCCGGGCGCTAT
CATGCCATACCGCGAAAGGTTTTGCGCCATTCGATGGTGTCCGGGATCTCGACGCTCTCCCTTATGCGAC
TCCTGCATTAGGAAGCAGCCCAGTAGTAGGTTGAGGCCGTTGAGCACCGCCGCCGCAAGGAATGGTGCAT
GCAAGGAGATGGCGCCCAACAGTCCCCCGGCCACGGGGCCTGCCACCATACCCACGCCGAAACAAGCGCT
CATGAGCCCGAAGTGGCGAGCCCGATCTTCCCCATCGGTGATGTCGGCGATATAGGCGCCAGCAACCGCA
CCTGTGGCGCCGGTGATGCCGGCCACGATGCGTCCGGCGTAGAGGATCGAGATCGATCTCGATCCCGCGA
AATTAATACGACTCACTATAGGGGAATTGTGAGCGGATAACAATTCCCCTCTAGAAATAATTTTGTTTAA
CTTTAAGAAGGAGATATACCATGGGTCATCACCACCACCATCACGGTGGCGCTAGCAAAGGTGAACGTCT
GTTTACTGGTGTAGTACCGATCTTAGTGGAATTAGACGGCGACGTGAACGGTCATAAATTTAGCGTGCGC
GGCGAGGGCGAAGGTGACGCTACCAATGGTAAATTGACCCTGAAGTTTATTTGCACAACAGGCAAATTAC
CCGTTCCGTGGCCCACCTTAGTGACCACCCTGACCTATGGCGTTCAGTGCTTCAGTCGTTACCCTAAACA
TATGAAACAACACGATTTTTTCAAATCAGCCATGCCTGAAGGATATGTTCAAGAGCGTACAATCAGCTTC
AAGAAGGATGGCACCTATAAAACGCGTGCGGAAGTGAAATTTGAAGGCCGCACATTAGTAAATCGTATCG
AACTGAAAGGTCGTGACTTCAAAGAAGACGGCAACATTTTAGGCCATAAACTGGAATATAACTTTAATTC
TCATAACGTGTATATTACGGCCGATAAACAGAAGAATGGTATCAAGGCAAATTTCAAAATTCGCCATAAC
GTGGAGGACGGCAGCGTTCAATTAGCGGATCATTATCAACAAAACACGCCGATTGGTGATGGGCCTGTAC
TGTTACCTCGCAACCACTACCTGAGCACCCAATCTGCCCTGAGCAAAGATCCGAAAGAAAAACGCGATCA
CATGGTTCTGTTAGAATTCGTGACCGCTGCAGGCATTACGCACGGAATGGACGAACGCTACAAGAAGCGT
AGACGCAAGAAATAATAACTCGAGTCTGGTAAAGAAACCGCTGCTGCGAAATTTGAACGCCAGCACATGG
ACTCGTCTACTAGCGCAGCTTAATTAACCTAGGCTGCTGCCACCGCTGAGCAATAACTAGCATAACCCCT
TGGGGCCTCTAAACGGGTCTTGAGGGGTTTTTTGCTGAAAGGAGGAACTATATCCGGATTGGCGAATGGG
[124 nt withheld, positions 2451-2574]
C
[91 nt withheld, positions 2576-2666]
A
[49 nt withheld, positions 2668-2716]
CCTTTGACGTTGGAGTCCACGTTCTTT
[37 nt withheld, positions 2744-2780]
ACCCTATCTCGGTCTATTCTTTTGATTTATAAGGGATTTTGCCGATTTCGGCCTATTGGTTAAAAAATGA
GCTGATTTAACAAAAATTTAACGCGAATTTTAACAAAATATTAACGTTTACAATTTCTGGCGGCACGATG
GCATGAGATTATCAAAAAGGATCTTCACCTAGATCCTTTTAAATTAAAAATGAAGTTTTAAATCAATCTA
AAGTATATATGAGTAAACTTGGTCTGACAGTTACCAATGCTTAATCAGTGAGGCACCTATCTCAGCGATC
TGTCTATTTCGTTCATCCATAGTTGCCTGACTCCCCGTCGTGTAGATAACTACGATACGGGAGGGCTTAC
CATCTGGCCCCAGTGCTGCAATGATACCGCGAGACCCACGCTCACCGGCTCCAGATTTATCAGCAATAAA
CCAGCCAGCCGGAAGGGCCGAGCGCAGAAGTGGTCCTGCAACTTTATCCGCCTCCATCCAGTCTATTAAT
TGTTGCCGGGAAGCTAGAGTAAGTAGTTCGCCAGTTAATAGTTTGCGCAACGTTGTTGCCATTGCTACAG
GCATCGTGGTGTCACGCTCGTCGTTTGGTATGGCTTCATTCAGCTCCGGTTCCCAACGATCAAGGCGAGT
TACATGATCCCCCATGTTGTGCAAAAAAGCGGTTAGCTCCTTCGGTCCTCCGATCGTTGTCAGAAGTAAG
TTGGCCGCAGTGTTATCACTCATGGTTATGGCAGCACTGCATAATTCTCTTACTGTCATGCCATCCGTAA
GATGCTTTTCTGTGACTGGTGAGTACTCAACCAAGTCATTCTGAGAATAGTGTATGCGGCGACCGAGTTG
CTCTTGCCCGGCGTCAATACGGGATAATACCGCGCCACATAGCAGAACTTTAAAAGTGCTCATCATTGGA
AAACGTTCTTCGGGGCGAAAACTCTCAAGGATCTTACCGCTGTTGAGATCCAGTTCGATGTAACCCACTC
GTGCACCCAACTGATCTTCAGCATCTTTTACTTTCACCAGCGTTTCTGGGTGAGCAAAAACAGGAAGGCA
AAATGCCGCAAAAAAGGGAATAAGGGCGACACGGAAATGTTGAATACTCATACTCTTCCTTTTTCAATCA
TGATTGAAGCATTTATCAGGGTTATTGTCTCATGAGCGGATACATATTTGAATGTATTTAGAAAAATAAA
CAAATAGGTCATGACCAAAATCCCTTAACGTGAGTTTTCGTTCCACTGAGCGTCAGACCCCGTAGAAAAG
ATCAAAGGATCTTCTTGAGATCCTTTTTTTCTGCGCGTAATCTGCTGCTTGCAAACAAAAAAACCACCGC
TACCAGCGGTGGTTTGTTTGCCGGATCAAGAGCTACCAACTCTTTTTCCGAAGGTAACTGGCTTCAGCAG
AGCGCAGATACCAAATACTGTCCTTCTAGTGTAGCCGTAGTTAGGCCACCACTTCAAGAACTCTGTAGCA
CCGCCTACATACCTCGCTCTGCTAATCCTGTTACCAGTGGCTGCTGCCAGTGGCGATAAGTCGTGTCTTA
CCGGGTTGGACTCAAGACGATAGTTACCGGATAAGGCGCAGCGGTCGGGCTGAACGGGGGGTTCGTGCAC
ACAGCCCAGCTTGGAGCGAACGACCTACACCGAACTGAGATACCTACAGCGTGAGCTATGAGAAAGCGCC
ACGCTTCCCGAAGGGAGAAAGGCGGACAGGTATCCGGTAAGCGGCAGGGTCGGAACAGGAGAGCGCACGA
GGGAGCTTCCAGGGGGAAACGCCTGGTATCTTTATAGTCCTGTCGGGTTTCGCCACCTCTGACTTGAGCG
TCGATTTTTGTGATGCTCGTCAGGGGGGCGGAGCCTATGGAAAAACGCCAGCAACGCGGCCTTTTTACGG
TTCCTGGCCTTTTGCTGGCCTTTTGCTCACATGTTCTTTCCTGCGTTATCCCCTGATTCTGTGGATAACC
GTATTACCGCCTTTGAGTGAGCTGATACCGCTCGCCGCAGCCGAACGACCGAGCGCAGCGAGTCAGTGAG
CGAGGAAGCGGAAGAGCGCCTGATGCGGTATTTTCTCCTTACGCATCTGTGCGGTATTTCACACCGCAAT
GGTGCACTCTCAGTACAATCTGCTCTGATGCCGCATAGTTAAGCCAGTATACACTCCGCTATCGCTACGT
GACTGGGTCATGGCTGCGCCCCGACACCCGCCAACACCCGCTGACGCGCCCTGACGGGCTTGTCTGCTCC
CGGCATCCGCTTACAGACAAGCTGTGACCGTCTCCGGGAGCTGCATGTGTCAGAGGTTTTCACCGTCATC
ACCGAAACGCGCGAGGCAGCTGCGGTAAAGCTCATCAGCGTGGTCGTGAAGCGATTCACAGATGTCTGCC
TGTTCATCCGCGTCCAGCTCGTTGAGTTTCTCCAGAAGCGTTAATGTCTGGCTTCTGATAAAGCGGGCCA
TGTTAAGGGCGGTTTTTTCCTGTTTGGTCACTGATGCCTCCGTGTAAGGGGGATTTCTGTTCATGGGGGT
AATGATACCGATGAAACGAGAGAGGATGCTCACGATACGGGTTACTGATGATGAACATGCCCGGTTACTG
GAACGTTGTGAGGGTAAACAACTGGCGGTATGGATGCGGCGGGACCAGAGAAAAATCACTCAGGGTCAAT
GCCAGCGCTTCGTTAATACAGATGTAGGTGTTCCACAGGGTAGCCAGCAGCATCCTGCGATGCAGATCCG
GAACATAATGGTGCAGGGCGCTGACTTCCGCGTTTCCAGACTTTACGAAACACGGAAACCGAAGACCATT
CATGTTGTTGCTCAGGTCGCAGACGTTTTGCAGCAGCAGTCGCTTCACGTTCGCTCGCGTATCGGTGATT
CATTCTGCTAACCAGTAAGGCAACCCCGCCAGCCTAGCCGGGTCCTCAACGACAGGAGCACGATCATGCT
AGTCATGCCCCGCGCCCACCGGAAGGAGCTGACTGGGTTGAAGGCTCTCAAGGGCATCGGTCGAGATCCC
GGTGCCTAATGAGTGAGCTAACTTACATTAATTGCGTTGCGCTCACTGCCCGCTTTCCAGTCGGGAAACC
TGTCGTGCCAGCTGCATTAATGAATCGGCCAACGCGCGGGGA
Features (pLannotate 1.2.2; 19 found; start..end, strand, type, name):
   1014..1091    -  promoter       lacI promoter: lacI
   1099..1378    -  CDS            TcR (fragment): tetracycline efflux protein; tet; confers resistance to tetracycline
   1404..1422    +  promoter       T7 promoter: promoter for bacteriophage T7 RNA polymerase
   1423..1447    +  protein_bind   lac operator: The lac repressor binds to the lac operator to inhibit transcription in E. coli. This inhibition can be relieved by adding lactose or isopropyl-β-D-thiogalactopyranoside (IPTG). lac repressor encoded by lacI
   1462..1484    +  RBS            RBS: efficient ribosome binding site from bacteriophage T7 gene 10 (Olins and Rangwala, 1989)
   1524..2234    +  CDS            Superfolder GFP: Superfolder GFP is a basic (constitutively fluorescent) green fluorescent protein published in 2005, derived from Aequorea victoria. It is reported to be a very rapidly-maturing weak dimer.
   2271..2312    +  CDS            S-Tag (fragment): affinity and epitope tag derived from pancreatic ribonuclease A
   2342..2359    +  CDS            SET1 (fragment): solubility-enhancement tag derived from T7 phage gene 10B
   2367..2414    +  terminator     T7 terminator: transcription terminator for bacteriophage T7 RNA polymerase
   2451..2906    +  rep_origin     f1 ori (sequence partly withheld): f1 bacteriophage origin of replication; arrow indicates direction of (+) strand synthesis
   3021..3881    -  CDS            AmpR: β-lactamase; bla; confers resistance to ampicillin, carbenicillin, and related antibiotics
   3882..3974    -  promoter       AmpR promoter: bla
   4055..4643    +  rep_origin     ori: high-copy-number ColE1/pMB1/pBR322/pUC origin of replication
   4829..4968    -  misc_feature   bom: basis of mobility region from pBR322
   5070..5261    -  CDS            rop: Rop protein, which maintains plasmids at low copy number; rop
   5278..5658    +  CDS            YPB1_ECOLX: Protein predicted: Swiss-Prot protein existence level 4. From Escherichia coli.
   5720..5784    -  CDS            TcR (fragment): tetracycline efflux protein; tet; confers resistance to tetracycline
   5799..5820    -  protein_bind   CAP binding site: CAP binding activates transcription in the presence of cAMP. E. coli catabolite activator protein
   5833..1013    -  CDS            lacI (across the origin): lac repressor; lacI; The lac repressor binds to the lac operator to inhibit transcription in E. coli. This inhibition can be relieved by adding lactose or isopropyl-β-D-thiogalactopyranoside (IPTG).
