[The description below was written by a language model from this plasmid's Addgene catalogue record and pLannotate feature annotations shown in this document.]
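Description:
pET-6xHis-GFP(+6)-H1 is a bacterial expression plasmid built on a pETDuet backbone for T7-driven, IPTG-inducible production of an engineered fluorescent protein in E. coli. It replicates from a ColE1/pBR322-type origin. The sequence also carries the rop gene and bom region typical of pET vectors, although the catalogue lists the plasmid as high copy. Selection is by ampicillin through the β-lactamase gene (AmpR). An f1 origin is also present, along with short nonfunctional tetracycline-resistance fragments left over from the backbone. A plasmid-borne lacI gene with its own promoter supplies lac repressor, which binds the lac operator immediately downstream of the T7 promoter and keeps expression off until induction in a host that provides T7 RNA polymerase.

The insert, cloned between NcoI and XhoI, sits downstream of the T7 gene 10 ribosome binding site and ahead of the T7 terminator. It encodes a superfolder GFP variant with eight substitutions (E16R, D86K, D112K, D127R, I138R, D207R, N222K, L246R). These replace mostly acidic and some neutral residues with arginine or lysine, giving the net charge indicated by the "+6" in the name. An N-terminal histidine tag allows metal-affinity purification. At the C terminus is one copy of the cationic, charge-patterned peptide KRRRKK (the "H1" tag). An S-tag fragment annotated downstream of the GFP coding region appears to be residual pETDuet sequence, and the record does not indicate whether it is translated.

According to the record, the construct is used to promote and study biomolecular condensate formation in E. coli, with GFP fluorescence reporting intracellular phase separation driven by the charged peptide tag.
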