Addgene plasmid #205042: pET-6xHis-GFP(+6)-H1
Purpose: Fluorescent protein with charge-patterned cationic peptide to promote biomolecular condensate formation in E. coli
Depositing lab: Allie Obermeyer. Depositing organization: Columbia University. Publication: Charge-Patterned Disordered Peptides Tune Intracellular Phase Separation in Bacteria. Liao J, Yeong V, Obermeyer AC. ACS Synth Biol. 2024 Feb 3. doi: 10.1021/acssynbio.3c00564. PubMed 38308651.
Backbone
  Vector backbone: pETDuet
  Vector type: Bacterial Expression
Growth in bacteria
  Bacterial resistance: Ampicillin, 100 μg/mL
  Growth temperature: 37°C
  Growth strain: DH5alpha
  Copy number: High Copy
Gene/Insert
  Gene/Insert name: GFP(+6)-H1 (alt name: GFP(+6)-(KRRRKK)1)
  Species: Other
  Mutation: E16R, D86K, D112K, D127R, I138R, D207R, N222K, L246R
  Tag / fusion protein: MGHHHHHGGA (N terminal on insert); KRRRKK (C terminal on insert)
  Cloning method: Restriction Enzyme; 5′ cloning site NcoI (unknown if destroyed); 3′ cloning site XhoI (unknown if destroyed)
  Sequencing primers: 5′ T7; 3′ T7-term
Terms and licenses: Academic/Nonprofit Terms; Industry Terms: Not Available to Industry
How to cite: pET-6xHis-GFP(+6)-H1 was a gift from Allie Obermeyer (Addgene plasmid # 205042 ; http://n2t.net/addgene:205042 ; RRID:Addgene_205042)
